Addgene plasmid #225735: pET28b-M2
Purpose: To express M2 (219-399) in E. coli
Depositing lab: Nicole Sampson. Depositing organization: Stony Brook University. Publication: Mycobacterium tuberculosis Mce3R TetR-like Repressor Forms an Asymmetric Four-Helix Bundle and Binds a Nonpalindrome Sequencedagger. Panagoda NT, Balazsi G, Sampson NS. ACS Chem Biol. 2024 Dec 20;19(12):2580-2592. doi: 10.1021/acschembio.4c00687. Epub 2024 Nov 15. PubMed 39545866.
Backbone
  Vector backbone: pET
  Vector type: Bacterial Expression
Growth in bacteria
  Bacterial resistance: Kanamycin, 50 μg/mL
  Growth temperature: 37°C
  Growth strain: DH5alpha
  Copy number: High Copy
Gene/Insert
  Gene/Insert name: mce3R (alt name: 219-399 amino acids)
  Species: Mycobacterium tuberculosis
  Mutation: aa 219-399
  Tag / fusion protein: 6xHis (C terminal on insert); 6xHis (N terminal on insert)
  Cloning method: Restriction Enzyme; 5′ cloning site unknown (unknown if destroyed)
Terms and licenses: Academic/Nonprofit Terms; Industry Terms: Not Available to Industry
How to cite: pET28b-M2 was a gift from Nicole Sampson (Addgene plasmid # 225735 ; http://n2t.net/addgene:225735 ; RRID:Addgene_225735)
