[The description below was written by a language model from this plasmid's Addgene catalogue record and pLannotate feature annotations shown in this document.]
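Description:
pET28b-M2 is a bacterial expression plasmid built on the pET28b backbone for producing a truncated form of the Mycobacterium tuberculosis TetR-like transcriptional repressor Mce3R in E. coli. The insert, called M2, encodes residues 219–399 of Mce3R, a protein that represses the mce3 operon and its own expression. The plasmid replicates from a ColE1/pBR322-type origin accompanied by the rop gene and the bom mobility region, is selected with kanamycin through the aph(3')-Ia resistance gene, and also carries an f1 phage origin. The catalogue lists it as high copy, although rop normally acts to moderate the copy number of pBR322-derived replicons.

Expression is driven by a T7 promoter followed immediately by a lac operator and the strong ribosome binding site from T7 gene 10, with a T7 terminator downstream. The plasmid-borne lacI gene supplies lac repressor, so transcription stays low until IPTG or lactose is added, and it requires a host that provides T7 RNA polymerase. The reading frame follows the standard pET28 arrangement: an N-terminal His tag, a thrombin cleavage site and the T7 gene 10 leader tag precede the Mce3R fragment, and a second His tag follows it, in line with the catalogue entry of 6xHis at both termini. This permits nickel-affinity purification, with thrombin able to remove the N-terminal tag. Several short annotations in the feature table (capTEV, 9xHis, SET1, tetracycline-resistance and AmpR promoter fragments) are probably partial matches to the His tags and backbone remnants rather than functional elements. The cloning sites are not recorded. The construct serves to make the isolated C-terminal portion of Mce3R, in the context of work on its structure and DNA binding.
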