Features (pLannotate 1.2.2; 22 found; start..end, strand, type, name):
    198..245     -  terminator     T7 terminator: transcription terminator for bacteriophage T7 RNA polymerase
    253..302     -  CDS            SET1 (fragment): solubility-enhancement tag derived from T7 phage gene 10B
    312..329     -  CDS            9xHis (fragment): 9xHis affinity tag
    339..887     -  CDS            mce3R (fragment): MCE3R_MYCTU - Experimental evidence at protein level: Swiss-Prot protein existence level 1. Mce3R represses the transcription of mce3 operon and downregulates its own expression, but does not affect the transcription of mce1, mce2 and mce4 operons. From Mycobacterium tuberculosis (strain ATCC 25618 / H37Rv).
    899..931     -  CDS            T7 tag (gene 10 leader): leader peptide from bacteriophage T7 gene 10 promotes efficient translation in E. coli
    935..952     -  CDS            thrombin site: thrombin recognition and cleavage site
    963..979     -  CDS            capTEV™ (fragment): composite tag for in vivo biotinylation, TEV protease cleavage, and 6xHis tagging
    998..1020    -  RBS            RBS: efficient ribosome binding site from bacteriophage T7 gene 10 (Olins and Rangwala, 1989)
   1035..1059    -  protein_bind   lac operator: The lac repressor binds to the lac operator to inhibit transcription in E. coli. This inhibition can be relieved by adding lactose or isopropyl-β-D-thiogalactopyranoside (IPTG). lac repressor encoded by lacI
   1060..1078    -  promoter       T7 promoter: promoter for bacteriophage T7 RNA polymerase
   1100..1379    +  CDS            TcR (fragment): tetracycline efflux protein; tet; confers resistance to tetracycline
   1387..1464    +  promoter       lacI promoter: lacI
   1465..2547    +  CDS            lacI: lac repressor; lacI; The lac repressor binds to the lac operator to inhibit transcription in E. coli. This inhibition can be relieved by adding lactose or isopropyl-β-D-thiogalactopyranoside (IPTG).
   2560..2581    +  protein_bind   CAP binding site: CAP binding activates transcription in the presence of cAMP. E. coli catabolite activator protein
   2596..2887    +  CDS            TcR (fragment): tetracycline efflux protein; tet; confers resistance to tetracycline
   2959..3339    -  CDS            YPB1_ECOLX: Protein predicted: Swiss-Prot protein existence level 4. From Escherichia coli.
   3356..3547    +  CDS            rop: Rop protein, which maintains plasmids at low copy number; rop
   3649..3788    +  misc_feature   bom: basis of mobility region from pBR322
   3974..4562    -  rep_origin     ori: high-copy-number ColE1/pMB1/pBR322/pUC origin of replication
   4684..5499    +  CDS            KanR: aminoglycoside phosphotransferase; aph(3')-Ia; confers resistance to kanamycin in bacteria or G418 (Geneticin®) in eukaryotes
   5508..5565    -  promoter       AmpR promoter (fragment): bla
   5618..161     -  rep_origin     f1 ori (across the origin) (sequence partly withheld): f1 bacteriophage origin of replication; arrow indicates direction of (+) strand synthesis
>Addgene plasmid #225735 | pET28b-M2 | addgene full sequence | sequence record 450327 | Addgene NGS Result
[36 nt withheld, positions 1-36]
G
[124 nt withheld, positions 38-161]
CCCATTCGCCAATCCGGATATAGTTCCTCCTTTCAGCAAAAAACCCCTCAAGACCCGTTTAGAGGCCCCA
AGGGGTTATGCTAGTTATTGCTCAGCGGTGGCAGCAGCCAACTCAGCTTCCTTTCGGGCTTTGTTAGCAG
CCGGATCTCAGTGGTGGTGGTGGTGGTGCTCGAGTCACCCGCTGGTCAGGATCGCCAGCGCCAGGCCACT
GATCTCGTCGGCGACTCCGGCGTAGCGCGTGAGATGCCAGGTGCGAGCGACGTCTTCGATGAAGCTAATC
GCCGCCGCGACCAGCAGTCGCCCCTGGGCGACACTGGTCGCGGGTACCAGCTTGCCGATGAGGTCGATCC
ACACGGCCTCGCGGTCGCCCTGATTTCGCAGGTAGCCGTCGCGTACTTCGACAGAGGCGTGCGACAGTTC
GGTGACCGACACTGCCACCAGATCCGGAGCGTCCAAGCTGATCCGAACGTGCCCTTGGACAAGGCCGCGC
AACCGTTGTGCCGCTTGCTGATTCGCTCGTAGCGCTCGGATGCACTCCAGGCAGCGCCACTCGTCGAGGC
GGCGGATGAGCGCGTCCAGGATGGCCTGTTTGGAAGAAAACGAACGGTACAGCCCCGGGCCCGCGATGCC
GGCTCCCTTGCCGATTTCGCTGGTGTTGACGGCCGGATAGCCCTGCGCACGGAACAGCCGCGCGCCCGCG
GCCAGCAGGGTCTCGTAGCGCATGAATTCGGATCCCGACCCATTTGCTGTCCACCAGTCATGCTAGCCAT
ATGGCTGCCGCGCGGCACCAGGCCGCTGCTGTGATGATGATGATGATGGCTGCTGCCCATGGTATATCTC
CTTCTTAAAGTTAAACAAAATTATTTCTAGAGGGGAATTGTTATCCGCTCACAATTCCCCTATAGTGAGT
CGTATTAATTTCGCGGGATCGAGATCTCGATCCTCTACGCCGGACGCATCGTGGCCGGCATCACCGGCGC
CACAGGTGCGGTTGCTGGCGCCTATATCGCCGACATCACCGATGGGGAAGATCGGGCTCGCCACTTCGGG
CTCATGAGCGCTTGTTTCGGCGTGGGTATGGTGGCAGGCCCCGTGGCCGGGGGACTGTTGGGCGCCATCT
CCTTGCATGCACCATTCCTTGCGGCGGCGGTGCTCAACGGCCTCAACCTACTACTGGGCTGCTTCCTAAT
GCAGGAGTCGCATAAGGGAGAGCGTCGAGATCCCGGACACCATCGAATGGCGCAAAACCTTTCGCGGTAT
GGCATGATAGCGCCCGGAAGAGAGTCAATTCAGGGTGGTGAATGTGAAACCAGTAACGTTATACGATGTC
GCAGAGTATGCCGGTGTCTCTTATCAGACCGTTTCCCGCGTGGTGAACCAGGCCAGCCACGTTTCTGCGA
AAACGCGGGAAAAAGTGGAAGCGGCGATGGCGGAGCTGAATTACATTCCCAACCGCGTGGCACAACAACT
GGCGGGCAAACAGTCGTTGCTGATTGGCGTTGCCACCTCCAGTCTGGCCCTGCACGCGCCGTCGCAAATT
GTCGCGGCGATTAAATCTCGCGCCGATCAACTGGGTGCCAGCGTGGTGGTGTCGATGGTAGAACGAAGCG
GCGTCGAAGCCTGTAAAGCGGCGGTGCACAATCTTCTCGCGCAACGCGTCAGTGGGCTGATCATTAACTA
TCCGCTGGATGACCAGGATGCCATTGCTGTGGAAGCTGCCTGCACTAATGTTCCGGCGTTATTTCTTGAT
GTCTCTGACCAGACACCCATCAACAGTATTATTTTCTCCCATGAAGACGGTACGCGACTGGGCGTGGAGC
ATCTGGTCGCATTGGGTCACCAGCAAATCGCGCTGTTAGCGGGCCCATTAAGTTCTGTCTCGGCGCGTCT
GCGTCTGGCTGGCTGGCATAAATATCTCACTCGCAATCAAATTCAGCCGATAGCGGAACGGGAAGGCGAC
TGGAGTGCCATGTCCGGTTTTCAACAAACCATGCAAATGCTGAATGAGGGCATCGTTCCCACTGCGATGC
TGGTTGCCAACGATCAGATGGCGCTGGGCGCAATGCGCGCCATTACCGAGTCCGGGCTGCGCGTTGGTGC
GGATATCTCGGTAGTGGGATACGACGATACCGAAGACAGCTCATGTTATATCCCGCCGTTAACCACCATC
AAACAGGATTTTCGCCTGCTGGGGCAAACCAGCGTGGACCGCTTGCTGCAACTCTCTCAGGGCCAGGCGG
TGAAGGGCAATCAGCTGTTGCCCGTCTCACTGGTGAAAAGAAAAACCACCCTGGCGCCCAATACGCAAAC
CGCCTCTCCCCGCGCGTTGGCCGATTCATTAATGCAGCTGGCACGACAGGTTTCCCGACTGGAAAGCGGG
CAGTGAGCGCAACGCAATTAATGTAAGTTAGCTCACTCATTAGGCACCGGGATCTCGACCGATGCCCTTG
AGAGCCTTCAACCCAGTCAGCTCCTTCCGGTGGGCGCGGGGCATGACTATCGTCGCCGCACTTATGACTG
TCTTCTTTATCATGCAACTCGTAGGACAGGTGCCGGCAGCGCTCTGGGTCATTTTCGGCGAGGACCGCTT
TCGCTGGAGCGCGACGATGATCGGCCTGTCGCTTGCGGTATTCGGAATCTTGCACGCCCTCGCTCAAGCC
TTCGTCACTGGTCCCGCCACCAAACGTTTCGGCGAGAAGCAGGCCATTATCGCCGGCATGGCGGCCCCAC
GGGTGCGCATGATCGTGCTCCTGTCGTTGAGGACCCGGCTAGGCTGGCGGGGTTGCCTTACTGGTTAGCA
GAATGAATCACCGATACGCGAGCGAACGTGAAGCGACTGCTGCTGCAAAACGTCTGCGACCTGAGCAACA
ACATGAATGGTCTTCGGTTTCCGTGTTTCGTAAAGTCTGGAAACGCGGAAGTCAGCGCCCTGCACCATTA
TGTTCCGGATCTGCATCGCAGGATGCTGCTGGCTACCCTGTGGAACACCTACATCTGTATTAACGAAGCG
CTGGCATTGACCCTGAGTGATTTTTCTCTGGTCCCGCCGCATCCATACCGCCAGTTGTTTACCCTCACAA
CGTTCCAGTAACCGGGCATGTTCATCATCAGTAACCCGTATCGTGAGCATCCTCTCTCGTTTCATCGGTA
TCATTACCCCCATGAACAGAAATCCCCCTTACACGGAGGCATCAGTGACCAAACAGGAAAAAACCGCCCT
TAACATGGCCCGCTTTATCAGAAGCCAGACATTAACGCTTCTGGAGAAACTCAACGAGCTGGACGCGGAT
GAACAGGCAGACATCTGTGAATCGCTTCACGACCACGCTGATGAGCTTTACCGCAGCTGCCTCGCGCGTT
TCGGTGATGACGGTGAAAACCTCTGACACATGCAGCTCCCGGAGACGGTCACAGCTTGTCTGTAAGCGGA
TGCCGGGAGCAGACAAGCCCGTCAGGGCGCGTCAGCGGGTGTTGGCGGGTGTCGGGGCGCAGCCATGACC
CAGTCACGTAGCGATAGCGGAGTGTATACTGGCTTAACTATGCGGCATCAGAGCAGATTGTACTGAGAGT
GCACCATTGCGGTGTGAAATACCGCACAGATGCGTAAGGAGAAAATACCGCATCAGGCGCTCTTCCGCTT
CCTCGCTCACTGACTCGCTGCGCTCGGTCGTTCGGCTGCGGCGAGCGGTATCAGCTCACTCAAAGGCGGT
AATACGGTTATCCACAGAATCAGGGGATAACGCAGGAAAGAACATGTGAGCAAAAGGCCAGCAAAAGGCC
AGGAACCGTAAAAAGGCCGCGTTGCTGGCGTTTTTCCATAGGCTCCGCCCCCCTGACGAGCATCACAAAA
ATCGACGCTCAAGTCAGAGGTGGCGAAACCCGACAGGACTATAAAGATACCAGGCGTTTCCCCCTGGAAG
CTCCCTCGTGCGCTCTCCTGTTCCGACCCTGCCGCTTACCGGATACCTGTCCGCCTTTCTCCCTTCGGGA
AGCGTGGCGCTTTCTCATAGCTCACGCTGTAGGTATCTCAGTTCGGTGTAGGTCGTTCGCTCCAAGCTGG
GCTGTGTGCACGAACCCCCCGTTCAGCCCGACCGCTGCGCCTTATCCGGTAACTATCGTCTTGAGTCCAA
CCCGGTAAGACACGACTTATCGCCACTGGCAGCAGCCACTGGTAACAGGATTAGCAGAGCGAGGTATGTA
GGCGGTGCTACAGAGTTCTTGAAGTGGTGGCCTAACTACGGCTACACTAGAAGGACAGTATTTGGTATCT
GCGCTCTGCTGAAGCCAGTTACCTTCGGAAAAAGAGTTGGTAGCTCTTGATCCGGCAAACAAACCACCGC
TGGTAGCGGTGGTTTTTTTGTTTGCAAGCAGCAGATTACGCGCAGAAAAAAAGGATCTCAAGAAGATCCT
TTGATCTTTTCTACGGGGTCTGACGCTCAGTGGAACGAAAACTCACGTTAAGGGATTTTGGTCATGAACA
ATAAAACTGTCTGCTTACATAAACAGTAATACAAGGGGTGTTATGAGCCATATTCAACGGGAAACGTCTT
GCTCTAGGCCGCGATTAAATTCCAACATGGATGCTGATTTATATGGGTATAAATGGGCTCGCGATAATGT
CGGGCAATCAGGTGCGACAATCTATCGATTGTATGGGAAGCCCGATGCGCCAGAGTTGTTTCTGAAACAT
GGCAAAGGTAGCGTTGCCAATGATGTTACAGATGAGATGGTCAGACTAAACTGGCTGACGGAATTTATGC
CTCTTCCGACCATCAAGCATTTTATCCGTACTCCTGATGATGCATGGTTACTCACCACTGCGATCCCCGG
GAAAACAGCATTCCAGGTATTAGAAGAATATCCTGATTCAGGTGAAAATATTGTTGATGCGCTGGCAGTG
TTCCTGCGCCGGTTGCATTCGATTCCTGTTTGTAATTGTCCTTTTAACAGCGATCGCGTATTTCGTCTCG
CTCAGGCGCAATCACGAATGAATAACGGTTTGGTTGATGCGAGTGATTTTGATGACGAGCGTAATGGCTG
GCCTGTTGAACAAGTCTGGAAAGAAATGCATAAACTTTTGCCATTCTCACCGGATTCAGTCGTCACTCAT
GGTGATTTCTCACTTGATAACCTTATTTTTGACGAGGGGAAATTAATAGGTTGTATTGATGTTGGACGAG
TCGGAATCGCAGACCGATACCAGGATCTTGCCATCCTATGGAACTGCCTCGGTGAGTTTTCTCCTTCATT
ACAGAAACGGCTTTTTCAAAAATATGGTATTGATAATCCTGATATGAATAAATTGCAGTTTCATTTGATG
CTCGATGAGTTTTTCTAAGAATTAATTCATGAGCGGATACATATTTGAATGTATTTAGAAAAATAAACAA
ATAGGGGTTCCGCGCACATTTCCCCGAAAAGTGCCACCTAAATTGTAAGCGTTAATATTTTGTTAAAATT
CGCGTTAAATTTTTGTTAAATCAGCTCATTTTTTAACCAATAGGCCGAAATCGGCAAAATCCCTTATAAA
TCAAAAGAATAGACCGAGATAGGGT
[37 nt withheld, positions 5717-5753]
AAAGAACGTGGACTCCAACGTCAAAGG
[49 nt withheld, positions 5781-5829]
T
[55 nt withheld, positions 5831-5885]
