>Addgene plasmid #225735 | pET28b-M2 | depositor partial sequence | sequence record 442256 | M2 insert
CGCTACGAGACCCTGCTGGCCGCGGGCGCGCGGCTGTTCCGTGCGCAGGGCTATCCGGCCGTCAACACCA
GCGAAATCGGCAAGGGAGCCGGCATCGCGGGCCCGGGGCTGTACCGTTCGTTTTCTTCCAAACAGGCCAT
CCTGGACGCGCTCATCCGCCGCCTCGACGAGTGGCGCTGCCTGGAGTGCATCCGAGCGCTACGAGCGAAT
CAGCAAGCGGCACAACGGTTGCGCGGCCTTGTCCAAGGGCACGTTCGGATCAGCTTGGACGCTCCGGATC
TGGTGGCAGTGTCGGTCACCGAACTGTCGCACGCCTCTGTCGAAGTACGCGACGGCTACCTGCGAAATCA
GGGCGACCGCGAGGCCGTGTGGATCGACCTCATCGGCAAGCTGGTACCCGCGACCAGTGTCGCCCAGGGG
CGACTGCTGGTCGCGGCGGCGATTAGCTTCATCGAAGACGTCGCTCGCACCTGGCATCTCACGCGCTACG
CCGGAGTCGCCGACGAGATCAGTGGCCTGGCGCTGGCGATCCTGACCAGCGGG
